>Addgene plasmid #44131 | pLKO-shcIAP1-B | addgene partial sequence | sequence record 62410 | LKO1-5
TTTCTTGGCTTTATATATCTTGTGGAAGGACGAAACACCGGGCTGCGGCCAACATCTTCAAACTCGAGTT
TGAAGATGTTGGCCGCAGCTTTTTAATTCTCGACCTCGAGACAAATGGCAGTATTCATCCACAATTTTAA
AAGAAAAGGGGGGATTGGGGGGTACAGTGCAGGGGAAAGAATAGTAGACATAATAGCAACAGACATACAA
ACTAAAGAATTACAAAAACAAATTACAAAAATTCAAAATTTTCGGGTTTATTACAGGGACAGCAGAGATC
CACTTTGGCCGCGGCTCGAGGGGGTTGGGGTTGCGCCTTTTCCAAGGCAGCCCTGGGTTTGCGCAGGGAC
GCGGCTGCTCTGGGCGTGGTTCCGGGAAACGCAGCGGCGCCGACCCTGGGTCTCGCACATTCTTCACGTC
CGTTCGCAGCGTCACCCGGATCTTCGCCGCTACCCTTGTGGGCCCCCCGGCGACGCTTCCTGCTCCGCCC
CTAAGTCGGGAAGGTTCCTTGCGGTTCGCGGCGTGCCGGACGTGACAAACGGAAGCCGCACGTCTCACTA
GTACCCTCGCAGACGGACAGCGCCAGGGAGCAATGGCAGCGCGCCGACCGCGATGGGCTGTGGCCAATAG
CGGCTGCTCAGCAGGGCGCGCCGAGAGCAGCGGCCGGGAAGGGGCGGTGCGGGAGGCGGGGTGTGGGGCG
GTAGTGTGGGCCCTGTTCCTGCCCGCGCGGTGTTCCGCATTCTGCAAGCCTCCGGAGCGCACGTCGGCAG
TCGGCTCCCTCGTTGACCGAATCACCGACCTCTCTCCCCAGGGGGATCCACCGGAGCTTACCATGACCGA
GTACAAGCCCACGGTGCGCCTCGCCACCCGCGACGACGTCCCCAGGGCCGTACGCACCCTCGCCGCCGCG
TTCGCCGACTACCCCGCCACGCGCCACACC
