[The description below was written by a language model from this plasmid's Addgene catalogue record.]
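Description:
pLKO-shcIAP1-B is a lentiviral RNAi plasmid built on the pLKO backbone and designed to knock down human c-IAP1 (BIRC2, also known as API1, HIAP2, MIHB or RNF48) in mammalian cells. The insert is a short hairpin RNA directed against a 21-nucleotide target in the BIRC2 transcript. The depositor notes that it corresponds to a clone from the TRC shRNA library, and the "B" in the name suggests it is one of several hairpins against the same gene. In bacteria the plasmid is maintained at high copy number under ampicillin selection, in a recombination-deficient strain of the kind commonly used to keep lentiviral long terminal repeats stable. In mammalian cells, a puromycin resistance marker allows selection of transduced or transfected populations.

No feature table accompanies the catalogue entry, so the promoter driving the hairpin, the promoter for the puromycin cassette and the specific viral elements are not stated. pLKO-type vectors generally express the shRNA from an RNA polymerase III promoter such as U6. That cassette sits between lentiviral LTRs together with a packaging signal, so the cassette can be packaged into viral particles when packaging and envelope functions are supplied in trans, and then integrated stably into target cells. The cloning method is recorded as unknown.

c-IAP1 is a RING-domain E3 ubiquitin ligase that associates with TRAF2 in NF-κB and cell survival signalling. The associated study concerns IKKε phosphorylation of TRAF2 in mammary epithelial cell transformation. This is consistent with use of the construct for stable loss-of-function experiments testing the contribution of c-IAP1 to that pathway in human cells.
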