Addgene plasmid #44131: pLKO-shcIAP1-B
Depositing lab: William Hahn. Depositing organization: Dana-Farber Cancer Institute. Publication: IkappaB kinase epsilon phosphorylates TRAF2 to promote mammary epithelial cell transformation. Shen RR, Zhou AY, Kim E, Lim E, Habelhah H, Hahn WC. Mol Cell Biol. 2012 Dec;32(23):4756-68. doi: 10.1128/MCB.00468-12. Epub 2012 Sep 24. PubMed 23007157.
Backbone
  Vector backbone: pLKO
  Vector type: Mammalian Expression, Lentiviral, RNAi
  Selectable markers: Puromycin
Growth in bacteria
  Bacterial resistance: Ampicillin, 100 μg/mL
  Growth temperature: 37°C
  Growth strain: Stbl3
  Copy number: High Copy
Gene/Insert
  Gene/Insert name: c-IAP1 (alt name: BIRC2)
  gRNA/shRNA sequence: GCTGCGGCCAACATCTTCAAA
  Species: H. sapiens (human)
  Entrez Gene: BIRC2 (a.k.a. API1, HIAP2, Hiap-2, MIHB, RNF48, c-IAP1, cIAP1)
  Cloning method: Unknown
  Sequencing primers: 5′ LKO1-5
Terms and licenses: Academic/Nonprofit Terms; Industry Terms: Not Available to Industry
Depositor comments: TRC clone ID: TRC0000003782
How to cite: pLKO-shcIAP1-B was a gift from William Hahn (Addgene plasmid # 44131 ; http://n2t.net/addgene:44131 ; RRID:Addgene_44131)
